Addgene plasmid #182829: pWS5390-CRISPRai-URA3
Purpose: (Empty Backbone) Saccharomyces cerevisiae inducible CRISPRai vector - URA3 marker
Depositing lab: Rodrigo Ledesma-Amaro. Depositing organization: Imperial College London. Publication: Inducible expression of large gRNA arrays for multiplexed CRISPRai applications. Shaw WM, Studena L, Roy K, Hapeta P, McCarty NS, Graham AE, Ellis T, Ledesma-Amaro R. Nat Commun. 2022 Aug 25;13(1):4984. doi: 10.1038/s41467-022-32603-7. PubMed 36008396.
Backbone
  Vector backbone: ColE1
  Vector type: CRISPR
  Selectable markers: URA3
Growth in bacteria
  Bacterial resistance: Kanamycin, 50 μg/mL
  Growth temperature: 37°C
  Growth strain: DH5alpha
  Copy number: High Copy
Terms and licenses: Academic/Nonprofit Terms; Industry Terms: Not Available to Industry
How to cite: pWS5390-CRISPRai-URA3 was a gift from Rodrigo Ledesma-Amaro (Addgene plasmid # 182829 ; http://n2t.net/addgene:182829 ; RRID:Addgene_182829)
