[The description below was written by a language model from this plasmid's Addgene catalogue record and pLannotate feature annotations shown in this document.]
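Description:
pWS5390-CRISPRai-URA3 is a large (about 22 kb) empty-backbone CRISPR vector for inducible, combined CRISPR activation and interference (CRISPRai) in Saccharomyces cerevisiae. It is propagated in E. coli from a high-copy ColE1-type origin under kanamycin selection, and it is selected in yeast through the URA3 auxotrophic marker, which can also be counterselected with 5-FOA. The feature table shows no yeast replication origin or centromere. This would be consistent with genomic integration, but the record does not state the mode of maintenance.

The annotated payload comprises several yeast expression units. A Streptococcus pyogenes Cas9 coding sequence, preceded by an SV40 NLS and fused at its C terminus to the mouse Mxi1 repressor domain, is followed by the PGK1 terminator. In a CRISPRai context this is presumably a nuclease-dead Cas9, though the annotation does not confirm this. Upstream lie VP16-repeat and RELA/p65 activation-domain fragments, indicating a separate activator component whose RNA- or DNA-binding partner is not annotated. Csy4 (Cas6f), with an ADH1 terminator, is an endoribonuclease that can cleave a long transcript into individual guide RNAs, matching the stated aim of expressing large gRNA arrays.

Two TetR fusions, one to a GAL4 fragment and one to Mxi1, appear to form a tetracycline-responsive activator/repressor pair acting on a downstream cluster of tet operators. After these operators sits a superfolder GFP cassette with bacterial rrnB T1 and T7Te terminators. It most likely serves as a dropout placeholder to be replaced by the user's gRNA array, although the record does not say so. The promoters driving the protein-coding units are not annotated.
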