Features (pLannotate 1.2.2; 28 found; start..end, strand, type, name):
   5119..5142    +  CDS            VP96 (fragment): 6 tandem repeats of the minimal activation domain of herpes simplex virus VP16 (Cheng et al., 2013)
   5311..6090    +  CDS            RELA (fragment): TF65_HUMAN - Also known as NFKB3. Experimental evidence at protein level: Swiss-Prot protein existence level 1. NF-kappa-B is a pleiotropic transcription factor present in almost all cell types and is the endpoint of a series of signal transduction events that are initiated by a vast array of stimuli related to many biological processes such as inflammation, immunity, differentiation, cell growth, tumorigenesis and apoptosis. NF-kappa-B is a homo- or heterodimeric complex formed by the Rel-like domain- containing proteins RELA/p65, RELB, NFKB1/p105, NFKB1/p50, REL and NFKB2/p52. The heterodime
   6345..6431    -  CDS            YMB8_YEAST (fragment): Experimental evidence at protein level: Swiss-Prot protein existence level 1. From Saccharomyces cerevisiae (strain ATCC 204508 / S288c) (Baker's yeast).
   7082..7101    +  CDS            SV40 NLS (fragment): nuclear localization signal of SV40 (simian virus 40) large T antigen
   7115..11215   +  CDS            cas9: CAS9_STRP1 - Also known as csn1 From Streptococcus pyogenes serotype M1.
  11264..11386   +  CDS            Mxi1: transcriptional repressor domain from the mouse Max-interacting protein 1 (Schreiber-Agus et al., 1995)
  11402..11626   +  terminator     PGK1 terminator (fragment): S. cerevisae PGK1; transcription terminator for 3-phosphoglycerate kinase gene
  12407..12964   +  CDS            cas6f: CAS6_PSEAB - Also known as csy4. Experimental evidence at protein level: Swiss-Prot protein existence level 1. CRISPR (clustered regularly interspaced short palindromic repeat) is an adaptive immune system that provides protection against mobile genetic elements (viruses, transposable elements and conjugative plasmids). CRISPR clusters contain sequences complementary to antecedent mobile elements and target invading nucleic acids. CRISPR clusters are transcribed and processed into CRISPR RNA (crRNA). Processes pre-crRNA into individual crRNA units. Absolutely required for crRNA production or s
  12980..13167   +  terminator     ADH1 terminator: S. cerevisiae ADH1; transcription terminator for the S. cerevisiae alcohol dehydrogenase 1 (ADH1) gene
  13938..14558   +  CDS            tetR: TETR2_ECOLX - Experimental evidence at protein level: Swiss-Prot protein existence level 1. TetR is the repressor of the tetracycline resistance element; its N-terminal region forms a helix-turn-helix structure and binds DNA. Binding of tetracycline to TetR reduces the repressor affinity for the tetracycline resistance gene (tetA) promoter operator sites. From Escherichia coli.
  14595..14942   +  CDS            GAL4 (fragment): GAL4_YEAST - Experimental evidence at protein level: Swiss-Prot protein existence level 1. This protein is a positive regulator for the gene expression of the galactose-induced genes such as GAL1, GAL2, GAL7, GAL10, and MEL1 which code for the enzymes used to convert galactose to glucose. It recognizes a 17 base pair sequence in (5'-CGGRNNRCYNYNCNCCG-3') the upstream activating sequence (UAS-G) of these genes. From Saccharomyces cerevisiae (strain ATCC 204508 / S288c) (Baker's yeast).
  15216..15632   -  CDS            IMO32 (fragment): IMO32_YEAST - Experimental evidence at protein level: Swiss-Prot protein existence level 1. Probable alcohol acetyltransferase that uses acetyl-CoA to synthesize acetate esters from various alcohols (Probable). Not involved in the synthesis of ethyl acetate (PubMed:28356220). From Saccharomyces cerevisiae (strain ATCC 204508 / S288c) (Baker's yeast).
  15922..16542   +  CDS            tetR: TETR2_ECOLX - Experimental evidence at protein level: Swiss-Prot protein existence level 1. TetR is the repressor of the tetracycline resistance element; its N-terminal region forms a helix-turn-helix structure and binds DNA. Binding of tetracycline to TetR reduces the repressor affinity for the tetracycline resistance gene (tetA) promoter operator sites. From Escherichia coli.
  16585..16704   +  CDS            Mxi1 (fragment): MXI1_MOUSE - Experimental evidence at protein level: Swiss-Prot protein existence level 1. Transcriptional repressor. MXI1 binds with MAX to form a sequence-specific DNA-binding protein complex which recognizes the core sequence 5'-CAC[GA]TG-3'. MXI1 thus antagonizes MYC transcriptional activity by competing for MAX. Isoform Short, which lacks a segment, has a much stronger suppressive potential and associates with a SIN3 homologous protein. From Mus musculus (Mouse).
  16998..17020   +  promoter       tight TRE promoter (fragment): Tet-responsive promoter PTight, consisting of seven tet operator sequences followed by the minimal CMV promoter
  17031..17052   +  promoter       PLtetO-1 promoter (fragment): modified phage lambda PL promoter with tet operator sites (Lutz and Bujard, 1997)
  17064..17083   +  promoter       tight TRE promoter (fragment): Tet-responsive promoter PTight, consisting of seven tet operator sequences followed by the minimal CMV promoter
  17093..17114   +  promoter       H1-2O2 promoter (fragment): doxycycline-inducible variant of the human H1 RNA promoter (Henriksen et al., 2007)
  17127..17145   +  promoter       PLtetO-1 promoter (fragment): modified phage lambda PL promoter with tet operator sites (Lutz and Bujard, 1997)
  17157..17177   +  promoter       tight TRE promoter (fragment): Tet-responsive promoter PTight, consisting of seven tet operator sequences followed by the minimal CMV promoter
  17190..17208   +  protein_bind   tet operator: tetO; bacterial operator O2 for the tetR and tetA genes tetracycline repressor TetR
  17541..18254   +  CDS            superfolder GFP: GFP variant that folds robustly even when fused to poorly folded proteins (Pédelacq et al., 2006)
  18266..18337   +  terminator     rrnB T1 terminator: transcription terminator T1 from the E. coli rrnB gene
  18353..18380   +  terminator     T7Te terminator: phage T7 early transcription terminator
  18676..18852   +  promoter       URA3 promoter (fragment): S. cerevisiae URA3
  18853..19656   +  CDS            URA3: orotidine-5'-phosphate decarboxylase, required for uracil biosynthesis; S. cerevisiae URA3; yeast auxotrophic marker, counterselectable with 5-fluoroorotic acid (5-FOA)
  20294..21109   -  CDS            KanR: aminoglycoside phosphotransferase; aph(3')-Ia; confers resistance to kanamycin in bacteria or G418 (Geneticin®) in eukaryotes
  21334..21922   +  rep_origin     ori: high-copy-number ColE1/pMB1/pBR322/pUC origin of replication
>Addgene plasmid #182829 | pWS5390-CRISPRai-URA3 | addgene full sequence | sequence record 358360 | Addgene NGS Result
GCGGCCGCTCTAATTGTATCGAGATCACTTTTCGTGATCCGCTAATCAGCGACGGTCACATTAGGTTTGC
CAAGTCAGGGTATGAACCATACGATCAGTTTTCGTGAACCTGGTACGTATATTGTGGCGTTTGTGTATAT
TTTCATTCTTTGACAACAATCAATACCAACCTCAAATAGGAAAAGTAATAAGTTTGGCGTTACACCCCAA
AAGACGCCAAACGGATCGAACTTACTCAATAGCAATTAGCGAGACAAAACCTACGTTAAGACCTGTAACC
GATTTATCAAAGCACTCTGCGGTTCTTTCTTGGGAATATTACCTGGACATTTTGTGCCCTCAAGAAACGA
GGCTCTACGAGCCTGTTGGAGCCCCTCAGACATTAGCCGCCACGAATCAAACTTTTTACGCGATTCGGCC
CAAATCAGTTTCTCACAGATCATTCGTAGAGTGAAAAAGCACATCGATTATTTGATACCCCTTTGGGTTA
ATTACTGTTGAGGTCTTTGCCGTAAGTTCCATCGCTGTCTGAACTGGCCGATAATTGCAGACGAACGGTG
TTGTTATCCGATACAACCGGATATTTTTCTTTTAATGAGTCTAAACCGTGATAGCTTCAGGTTAATACAA
TCAAAAAAAGCTCAAATATTCTTTTAATGCCGCGTTCACAGATTCCAATTGAATACAACTAGGTAGTTCA
TTATATGAAGCCTTTGCTACTATTTTTCACTATAGTCTGCCTTCACCTTAATGCAGACATCCACATATTT
TAATCACTTTAAAATAAAAAGGAAGATATATTAGAAGCTATGATCCAATCTGTAAGCCAGATTAAAATTC
ACGAACTCTTCTTTCATTTGAATTGAATGCTTTGAGTTGGGGTAGATTATCGCAAATTACTCATCACATT
TATTGACTACGAACTTGCTGATGTCCTTTTTTTATTTATATTTTTCTTCAGTGAAGCGATTTTTTTTTTA
CACAGACCAAGACGGAAAAAAGTAGCTAAGGAAGAAAACAAAATCATGAAAAAAATGTGAAGTGATCATG
CACATCGCATCAACTTAAACATTGGCTTAGAGATATATAGAGTTAGAGTTTACGGCAACCTTTAAGCACC
AATACCTTTTGGCATAGTCTAAAGACCTGGTTCTTAATTTTAAACAAATTTAACTAAAGATTTCCCTATC
AAAGAAGTAACGAGTTGACAGATTTTCTCAAAATAAATCGATACTGCATTTCTAGGCATATCCAGCGAGA
TCTATGTCTGACCCAAAGAAGAAGAGAAAGGTTGGTTCTGGTTCCAAGTTGGAAAAGTTTACCAACTGCT
ACTCTCTGTCTAAGACCTTGAGATTCAAAGCTATTCCTGTTGGTAAGACCCAAGAAAACATTGACAACAA
GAGGTTGTTGGTTGAGGACGAAAAAAGAGCTGAAGATTACAAGGGTGTCAAGAAGTTGCTGGACAGATAT
TACTTGTCCTTCATCAACGATGTCCTGCACTCTATTAAGCTGAAGAACTTGAACAACTACATCTCCCTGT
TCAGAAAAAAGACCAGAACCGAGAAAGAGAACAAAGAGTTAGAAAACTTGGAGATCAACCTGAGGAAAGA
AATTGCTAAGGCTTTCAAGGGTAACGAGGGTTACAAATCTTTGTTCAAGAAGGACATCATCGAAACCATC
TTGCCAGAATTTTTGGATGATAAGGACGAAATTGCCTTGGTCAATTCTTTCAACGGTTTCACTACTGCTT
TCACTGGTTTCTTTGACAACAGGGAAAACATGTTCTCTGAAGAAGCTAAGTCTACCTCCATTGCTTTCAG
ATGCATTAACGAAAACTTGACCAGGTACATCTCCAACATGGATATTTTCGAAAAGGTTGATGCCATCTTC
GATAAGCACGAAGTCCAAGAAATCAAAGAGAAGATTTTGAACTCCGATTACGACGTCGAAGATTTTTTCG
AAGGTGAGTTCTTCAACTTCGTTTTGACTCAAGAAGGTATCGACGTTTACAACGCTATTATTGGTGGTTT
CGTTACCGAATCTGGTGAAAAGATTAAGGGTTTGAACGAGTACATCAACCTGTACAATCAAAAGACCAAG
CAGAAGTTGCCAAAGTTTAAGCCCTTGTACAAACAAGTCTTGTCCGACAGAGAATCCTTGTCTTTTTATG
GTGAAGGTTACACCTCCGATGAAGAAGTTTTGGAAGTTTTCAGAAACACCCTGAACAAGAACTCCGAAAT
CTTCTCATCCATTAAGAAGTTGGAGAAGCTGTTTAAGAACTTCGACGAATATTCCTCCGCTGGTATCTTT
GTCAAAAATGGTCCAGCTATTTCCACCATCTCCAAGGATATTTTTGGTGAATGGAACGTCATCAGAGATA
AGTGGAATGCTGAATACGATGACATCCACTTGAAAAAGAAGGCTGTTGTTACCGAAAAGTACGAGGATGA
TAGACGTAAGTCCTTCAAGAAGATTGGCTCTTTCTCTCTGGAACAATTGCAAGAATATGCTGATGCCGAT
TTGTCCGTTGTCGAAAAATTGAAAGAAATCATCATCCAGAAGGTCGACGAAATCTACAAAGTTTACGGTT
CCTCTGAAAAGTTGTTCGATGCTGATTTCGTTTTGGAGAAGTCGTTGAAGAAAAACGATGCTGTTGTTGC
CATCATGAAGGATTTGTTGGATTCCGTTAAGAGCTTCGAGAACTACATTAAGGCTTTTTTCGGTGAGGGC
AAAGAAACTAACAGAGATGAATCATTCTACGGCGATTTTGTTTTGGCCTACGATATTTTGTTGAAGGTTG
ATCATATCTACGACGCCATCAGAAACTACGTTACTCAAAAACCATACTCCAAAGACAAGTTCAAGCTGTA
CTTTCAAAACCCACAATTCATGGGTGGTTGGGACAAAGACAAAGAAACAGATTACAGAGCCACCATCTTG
AGATATGGTTCTAAGTACTACTTGGCCATCATGGATAAGAAATACGCTAAGTGCTTGCAAAAGATCGATA
AGGATGATGTCAACGGTAACTACGAGAAGATCAACTACAAATTATTGCCCGGTCCAAACAAGATGTTGCC
TAAGGTTTTCTTCAGCAAAAAGTGGATGGCTTACTACAACCCATCCGAAGATATTCAAAAGATTTACAAG
AACGGCACCTTCAAAAAGGGTGATATGTTCAACTTGAACGACTGCCATAAGCTGATCGATTTCTTCAAGG
ATTCCATCTCAAGATACCCAAAGTGGTCTAATGCTTACGATTTCAACTTCTCTGAAACCGAGAAGTACAA
AGATATTGCCGGTTTTTACAGGGAAGTCGAAGAACAAGGTTACAAGGTTTCATTCGAATCCGCCTCTAAA
AAAGAAGTTGACAAGTTGGTTGAAGAGGGCAAGTTGTACATGTTCCAGATTTATAACAAGGACTTCTCCG
ATAAGTCTCATGGTACTCCAAACTTGCATACCATGTACTTCAAGTTGTTGTTCGACGAAAACAATCACGG
TCAGATTAGATTGTCTGGTGGTGCTGAGTTGTTTATGAGAAGGGCTTCTTTGAAGAAAGAAGAGTTGGTT
GTTCATCCAGCCAATTCTCCAATTGCTAACAAGAATCCAGACAACCCAAAAAAGACTACCACCTTGTCTT
ACGATGTTTACAAGGATAAGAGATTCTCCGAGGACCAATACGAATTGCATATTCCAATTGCCATTAACAA
GTGCCCCAAGAACATTTTCAAGATCAACACCGAAGTTAGGGTGTTGTTGAAGCACGATGATAACCCATAC
GTTATTGGTATTGCTAGGGGTGAAAGAAACTTGTTGTACATCGTTGTTGTTGATGGTAAGGGTAACATCG
TGGAACAATACTCATTGAACGAGATTATCAACAACTTCAACGGCATCAGAATCAAGACCGATTACCATTC
TCTGCTTGACAAGAAAGAAAAAGAAAGATTCGAAGCCAGACAGAACTGGACCTCTATTGAAAACATCAAA
GAGTTGAAGGCCGGTTACATTTCACAAGTTGTTCATAAGATTTGCGAGCTGGTTGAAAAGTATGATGCAG
TTATTGCTTTGGAGGACTTGAACTCTGGTTTCAAGAACTCCAGAGTTAAGGTCGAAAAGCAGGTCTACCA
AAAGTTCGAAAAGATGTTGATCGACAAGCTGAACTACATGGTCGACAAAAAGTCTAATCCATGTGCTACA
GGTGGTGCTTTGAAAGGTTATCAAATTACGAACAAGTTCGAGAGCTTCAAGTCTATGTCTACTCAGAATG
GTTTCATCTTCTACATTCCAGCTTGGTTGACCTCTAAGATTGATCCATCTACTGGTTTCGTCAACCTGCT
GAAAACTAAGTACACTTCTATTGCCGACTCCAAGAAGTTCATCTCTTCATTCGATAGAATCATGTACGTT
CCAGAAGAGGACTTATTCGAATTTGCTTTGGATTACAAGAACTTCTCAAGAACTGATGCTGACTACATCA
AGAAGTGGAAGTTGTACTCTTACGGTAACAGAATCAGGATCTTCAGAAACCCTAAGAAGAACAACGTTTT
CGATTGGGAAGAAGTCTGTTTGACCTCTGCTTACAAAGAACTGTTTAACAAGTACGGCATCAACTACCAA
CAAGGTGATATTAGAGCTTTGTTGTGCGAACAATCTGATAAGGCCTTCTACTCATCTTTTATGGCCTTGA
TGTCACTGATGTTGCAGATGAGAAATTCCATTACTGGTAGAACCGATGTCGACTTTTTGATCTCTCCAGT
TAAGAACTCTGACGGTATTTTCTACGACTCAAGAAACTATGAAGCTCAAGAAAACGCCATTTTGCCAAAA
AACGCTGATGCTAATGGTGCTTACAACATTGCTAGAAAAGTTTTGTGGGCTATCGGCCAATTCAAAAAAG
CAGAAGATGAGAAGCTGGACAAGGTTAAGATTGCCATCTCAAACAAAGAATGGTTGGAATACGCTCAGAC
TTCTGTCAAACATGGTTCTGGTTCTCCACCAAAGAAGAAAAGAAAGGTTGGTTCCGGTTCTAAATTAGGT
GGTTCTGGTGGTTCCCCAAAGAAGAAAAGAAAGGTTGGTAGAGCTGAAGCTTCTGGTTCAGGTAGAGCAG
ATGCTTTGGATGATTTCGATTTGGACATGTTGGGTTCTGATGCATTGGACGATTTCGACTTAGATATGTT
AGGTAGTGACGCCTTGGATGACTTCGATCTGGATATGCTAGGTTCCGATGCCTTAGACGACTTTGATTTA
GACATGCTGATTAACTCAAGATCCTCTGGTTCTCCTAAGAAGAAGAGAAAAGTCGGTTCTCAATACTTGC
CAGATACCGATGATAGACACAGAATCGAAGAAAAGAGGAAGAGAACTTACGAAACCTTCAAGTCCATCAT
GAAGAAGTCTCCATTTTCTGGTCCAACTGATCCAAGACCACCACCAAGAAGAATTGCTGTTCCTTCAAGA
TCCTCTGCCTCTGTTCCAAAACCAGCTCCACAACCTTATCCTTTTACATCTTCTTTGTCCACCATCAACT
ACGATGAATTTCCAACTATGGTTTTCCCATCCGGTCAAATTTCTCAAGCTTCTGCTTTGGCTCCAGCTCC
TCCACAAGTTTTGCCACAAGCTCCAGCACCAGCTCCAGCTCCAGCAATGGTTTCTGCTTTAGCTCAAGCC
CCAGCTCCTGTTCCAGTTTTAGCTCCAGGTCCACCTCAAGCTGTTGCTCCACCAGCACCAAAACCTACTC
AAGCTGGTGAAGGTACTTTGTCTGAAGCTTTGTTGCAGTTGCAATTCGATGATGAAGATTTGGGTGCTTT
GTTGGGTAATTCTACTGATCCAGCTGTTTTTACCGATTTGGCTTCTGTTGATAACTCCGAATTTCAGCAG
TTGTTGAATCAAGGTATTCCAGTTGCTCCTCATACAACTGAACCTATGTTGATGGAATATCCAGAAGCAA
TTACTAGATTAGTTACTGGTGCTCAAAGACCTCCAGATCCTGCACCTGCTCCTTTGGGTGCTCCAGGTTT
ACCAAATGGTCTATTGTCTGGTGACGAAGATTTTTCCTCTATTGCCGATATGGATTTCTCCGCTTTGTTG
TGAGGATCCTAACTCGAGAGTGCTTTTAACTAAGAATTATTAGTCTTTTCTGCTTATTTTTTCATCATAG
TTTAGAACACTTTATATTAACGAATAGTTTATGAATCTATTTAGGTTTAAAAATTGATACAGTTTTATAA
GTTACTTTTTCAAAGACTCGTGCTGTCTATTGCATAATGCACTGGAAGGGGAAAAAAAAGGTGCACACGC
GTGGCTTTTTCTTGAATTTGCAGTTTGAAAAATGCTGCCAAACCAGATGTCAACACAGCTACAACGTGAC
CCAACATCAGATGACCCAAGGTCCACCTCTTATTAAAGGACGTTTGATCCTTCGACACCATGGCTCTGTT
GAACTTTTATCTGAGAGAGGAAAAAAAGGAAGGAAAAAAAAGAAGAAACTTCCTTTATTTATTTGTCTTA
ACCACAACACACAATGCAATAAGATGCAATATAATATCAAAGCCAATATCTTATGTTGCTGATCCTGAGA
AGGAATATATACAATTTATGTAGTAAAATACCTTTTCTTCTGCGAGTTGCAAGAAATAGAAAAGACTCCG
ATTGCGCATCGCCAGAATAAAATTTCACAACCACACTTTTTGGCTGAACTTTTTATTACCTGATTAAACA
GAGAGAGAAAAGGTAGAGGTCAAAATTTTTTAAGCAAAACTAAAAAAGATGCAAAATCACGTGCTGAAAA
TCTAACATAAGGGTTAAGATTAGAGTTTTATAGGACTTGTTTTGTAATATTTCAAATACGAGCTAACCCT
ACTGATTTCAATTAGGTCTAATTTAGGGTTGAGCTGCACTGAAATTTCGGAAATTTTGGGTTATTTTAAA
TGAGACAGAAGAACTACAGAGATACGTTCTTCAGACTTTAAAGCTTATCTCCACAAAGAATTGGTCAAGA
AATCATCCTAGAAAAACACGTTTGCTCACTCGATCTTAATCACATAGAGTGCTGGAACGGGAAGAAAGAT
CTATGTCTGATCCAAAAAAGAAGAGAAAGGTCGGTTCTGGTTCTGACAAGAAATACTCTATTGGTTTGGC
TATTGGCACCAATTCTGTTGGTTGGGCTGTTATTACTGACGAGTACAAAGTTCCCTCCAAGAAGTTTAAG
GTTTTGGGTAACACTGACAGGCACTCCATTAAGAAAAATTTGATTGGTGCCCTGTTGTTCGATTCTGGTG
AAACTGCTGAAGCTACTAGATTGAAAAGAACCGCTAGAAGAAGATACACCAGAAGAAAGAACAGAATCTG
CTACTTGCAAGAGATTTTCTCTAACGAAATGGCCAAGGTTGATGATTCATTCTTCCACAGATTGGAAGAG
TCCTTCTTGGTTGAAGAGGATAAGAAACACGAAAGACATCCAATCTTCGGTAACATCGTTGATGAAGTTG
CTTACCACGAAAAGTACCCAACTATCTACCATTTGAGAAAGAAGTTGGTTGACTCTACCGATAAGGCTGA
TTTGAGATTGATCTATTTGGCTTTGGCCCACATGATTAAGTTCAGAGGTCATTTCTTGATCGAGGGTGAT
TTGAATCCAGATAACTCCGATGTTGACAAGTTGTTCATCCAATTGGTCCAAACTTACAACCAGTTGTTCG
AAGAAAATCCAATCAATGCCTCTGGTGTTGATGCTAAGGCTATTTTGTCTGCTAGACTGTCTAAGTCAAG
AAGGTTGGAAAACTTGATTGCTCAATTGCCAGGTGAAAAGAAGAATGGTTTGTTCGGTAATTTGATCGCC
TTGTCTTTGGGTTTGACTCCAAATTTCAAGTCCAACTTCGATTTGGCTGAAGATGCTAAGTTGCAATTGT
CTAAGGATACCTACGATGATGACTTGGATAATTTGTTGGCCCAAATCGGTGATCAATACGCTGATTTGTT
TTTGGCTGCTAAGAACTTGTCCGATGCCATTTTGTTGTCCGATATCTTGAGAGTTAACACCGAAATTACT
AAGGCTCCATTGTCTGCCTCTATGATCAAAAGATACGATGAACACCACCAAGACTTGACTTTGTTGAAAG
CTTTGGTCAGACAACAGTTGCCAGAAAAGTACAAAGAAATCTTCTTCGACCAGTCCAAAAATGGTTACGC
TGGTTATATTGATGGTGGTGCTTCTCAAGAAGAGTTCTACAAGTTCATTAAGCCCATCTTGGAAAAGATG
GATGGTACTGAAGAACTGTTGGTCAAGTTGAACAGAGAAGATTTGTTGAGAAAGCAGAGAACCTTCGATA
ACGGTTCTATTCCACATCAAATCCACTTGGGTGAATTGCATGCTATTTTGAGAAGGCAAGAGGATTTCTA
CCCATTCTTGAAGGATAACAGAGAAAAGATCGAGAAGATCCTGACCTTCAGAATCCCATATTATGTTGGT
CCATTGGCCAGAGGTAATTCAAGATTTGCTTGGATGACTAGGAAGTCCGAAGAAACTATTACTCCATGGA
ACTTCGAAGAGGTTGTTGATAAGGGTGCTTCTGCTCAATCCTTCATTGAAAGAATGACTAACTTCGACAA
GAACCTGCCAAACGAAAAGGTTTTGCCAAAACACTCTTTGCTGTACGAATACTTCACCGTCTACAACGAA
TTGACTAAGGTTAAGTACGTCACCGAAGGTATGAGAAAACCAGCTTTTTTGTCTGGTGAACAAAAGAAGG
CTATCGTCGATTTGTTGTTCAAGACTAACAGAAAGGTTACCGTCAAGCAATTGAAAGAGGACTACTTCAA
GAAAATCGAGTGCTTCGACTCCGTTGAAATTAGTGGTGTTGAAGATAGATTCAACGCCTCCTTAGGTACT
TACCATGACTTATTGAAGATCATCAAGGACAAGGATTTCTTGGACAACGAAGAAAACGAGGATATCTTGG
AGGATATCGTTTTGACTTTGACCTTGTTCGAGGATAGGGAAATGATCGAAGAAAGGTTGAAAACCTACGC
TCACTTGTTTGATGATAAGGTCATGAAGCAGTTGAAGAGAAGAAGGTATACTGGTTGGGGTAGATTGTCT
AGGAAATTGATTAACGGTATCAGGGACAAGCAATCCGGTAAGACTATTTTGGACTTTTTGAAGTCTGATG
GCTTCGCCAATAGAAACTTCATGCAATTGATCCACGATGACAGCTTGACCTTCAAAGAAGATATTCAAAA
GGCCCAAGTTTCCGGTCAAGGTGATTCTTTACATGAACATATTGCTAACTTGGCTGGTTCCCCAGCTATT
AAGAAAGGTATTTTACAAACCGTTAAGGTGGTCGACGAATTGGTAAAAGTTATGGGTAGACATAAGCCAG
AGAACATCGTTATTGAAATGGCTAGAGAAAATCAGACTACCCAAAAGGGTCAAAAGAACTCCAGAGAAAG
GATGAAGAGAATTGAAGAGGGTATCAAAGAATTGGGCTCCCAGATTTTGAAAGAACACCCAGTTGAAAAC
ACCCAATTGCAGAACGAAAAGCTGTACTTGTACTACTTGCAGAATGGTAGAGATATGTACGTCGACCAAG
AATTGGATATCAACAGATTGTCCGATTACGATGTCGATGCTATCGTTCCACAGTCTTTTTTGAAGGATGA
CTCCATCGATAACAAGGTCTTGACTAGATCCGATAAGAACAGAGGTAAGTCTGATAACGTTCCATCTGAA
GAGGTCGTCAAGAAGATGAAGAATTATTGGAGACAGTTGCTGAACGCCAAGTTGATTACTCAAAGAAAGT
TCGACAATTTGACCAAGGCTGAAAGAGGTGGTTTGTCTGAATTGGACAAAGCAGGTTTCATTAAGAGGCA
ATTGGTTGAAACTAGGCAAATCACCAAACACGTTGCCCAAATTTTGGATTCCAGAATGAATACCAAGTAC
GACGAAAACGATAAGTTGATCAGGGAAGTTAAGGTCATCACGTTGAAGTCTAAGTTGGTTTCCGATTTCA
GAAAGGACTTCCAATTCTACAAGGTCAGGGAAATCAACAACTACCATCATGCTCATGATGCTTACTTGAA
TGCTGTTGTTGGTACTGCCTTGATTAAGAAGTATCCAAAGTTGGAATCCGAGTTCGTTTACGGTGATTAC
AAGGTTTACGACGTCAGAAAGATGATTGCCAAGTCCGAACAAGAAATTGGTAAGGCTACTGCTAAGTACT
TCTTCTACTCCAACATCATGAATTTCTTCAAGACCGAAATCACTTTGGCCAACGGTGAAATTAGAAAAAG
GCCATTGATTGAGACTAACGGTGAGACTGGTGAAATAGTTTGGGATAAGGGTAGAGATTTCGCTACCGTT
AGAAAAGTTTTGTCCATGCCACAAGTTAACATCGTCAAAAAGACCGAAGTTCAAACTGGTGGTTTCTCCA
AAGAATCCATCTTGCCAAAAAGAAACTCCGACAAATTGATCGCCAGAAAGAAAGATTGGGACCCAAAAAA
GTATGGTGGTTTTGATTCTCCAACCGTTGCTTACTCTGTTTTGGTTGTTGCTAAAGTTGAAAAGGGCAAG
AGCAAGAAGTTGAAGTCAGTCAAAGAACTATTGGGCATCACGATCATGGAAAGGTCATCTTTTGAAAAAA
ACCCAATCGACTTTTTGGAGGCCAAGGGTTACAAAGAAGTTAAGAAGGATCTGATTATCAAGCTGCCCAA
GTACTCTTTGTTCGAATTGGAAAACGGTCGTAAGAGAATGTTGGCTTCTGCTGGTGAATTACAAAAGGGT
AATGAATTGGCTCTGCCCTCTAAGTACGTTAACTTTCTATACTTGGCCTCTCACTACGAAAAGTTGAAGG
GTTCTCCTGAAGATAACGAACAAAAGCAGTTGTTTGTCGAACAGCATAAGCACTACTTGGACGAAATCAT
CGAACAGATTTCTGAATTTTCCAAGAGGGTTATTTTGGCTGATGCCAATTTGGATAAGGTCTTGTCTGCT
TACAACAAGCACAGAGATAAGCCAATTAGAGAACAAGCCGAAAACATCATTCACCTGTTCACTTTGACTA
ATTTGGGTGCTCCAGCTGCTTTTAAGTATTTCGATACCACCATCGACAGAAAGAGATACACTTCTACAAA
AGAGGTTCTGGACGCTACCTTGATTCATCAATCTATTACTGGCTTGTACGAAACCAGGATCGACTTGTCT
CAATTAGGTGGTGATGGTTCAGGTTCTCCACCAAAGAAAAAACGTAAGGTCGGATCTGGTTCTATGGAAC
GTGTGAGAATGATTAATGTGCAAAGGCTGTTAGAAGCCGCAGAGTTTTTAGAAAGAAGAGAAAGAGAATG
CGAACACGGGTATGCCAGTTCTTTCCCTAGCATGCCCTCTCCCAGAGGATCCTAACTCGAGATTGAATTG
AATTGAAATCGATAGATCAATTTTTTTCTTTTCTCTTTCCCCATCCTTTACGCTAAAATAATAGTTTATT
TTATTTTTTGAATATTTTTTATTTATATACGTATATATAGACTATTATTTATCTTTTAATGATTATTAAG
ATTTTTATTAAAAAAAAATTCGCTCCTCTTTTAATGCCTTTATGCAGTTTTTTTTTCCCATTCGATATTT
CTATGTGCTGGATGCACACACTGGCTTAAGATGACAACGTATATATTAAATTTGCTCTTGTTCTGTACTT
TCCTAATTCTTATGTAAAAAGACAAGAATTTATGATACTATTTAATAACAAAAAACTACCTAAGAAAAGC
ATCATGCAGTCGAAATTGAAATCGAAAAGTAAAACTTTAACGGAACATGTTTGAAATTCTAAGAAAGCAT
ACATCTTCATCCCTTATATATAGAGTTATGTTTGATATTAGTAGTCATGTTGTAATCTCTGGCCTAAGTA
TACGTAACGAAAATGGTAGCACGTCGCGTTTATGGCCCCCAGGTTAATGTGTTCTCTGAAATTCGCATCA
CTTTGAGAAATAATGGGAACACCTTACGCGTGAGCTGTGCCCACCGCTTCGCCTAATAAAGCGGTGTTCT
CAAAATTTCTCCCCGTTTTCAGGATCACGAGCGCCATCTAGTTCTGGTAAAATCGCGCTTACAAGAACAA
AGAAAAGAAACATCGCGTAATGCAACAGTGAGACACTTGCCGTCATATATAAGGTTTTGGATCAGTAACC
GTTATTTGAGCATAACACAGGTTTTTAAATATATTATTATATATCATGGTATATGTGTAAAATTTTTTTG
CTGACTGGTTTTGTTTATTTATTTAGCTTTTTAAAAATTTTACTTTCTTCTTGTTAATTTTTTCTGATTG
CTCTATACTCAAACCAACAACAACTTACTCTACAACTAAGATCTATGTCTGACCCAAAGAAAAAAAGAAA
AGTTGGTTCAGGTTCTGACCACTACTTGGATATTAGATTAAGACCAGATCCAGAATTTCCACCAGCTCAA
TTGATGTCTGTTTTGTTCGGTAAATTGCACCAAGCTTTGGTTGCTCAAGGTGGTGATAGAATTGGTGTTT
CATTTCCAGATTTGGACGAATCCAGATCAAGATTGGGTGAAAGATTGAGAATCCATGCTTCCGCTGATGA
TTTGAGAGCTTTGTTGGCTAGACCATGGTTGGAAGGTTTGAGAGATCACTTGCAATTTGGTGAACCAGCT
GTTGTTCCACATCCAACTCCATATAGACAAGTTTCAAGAGTTCAAGCCAAGTCTAACCCAGAAAGATTGC
GTAGAAGATTGATGAGAAGGCACGATTTGTCTGAAGAAGAAGCCAGAAAAAGAATCCCAGATACTGTTGC
TAGAGCTTTGGATTTGCCATTCGTTACTTTGAGATCACAATCTACCGGTCAACATTTCAGGTTGTTCATT
AGACATGGTCCATTGCAAGTTACTGCTGAAGAAGGTGGTTTTACTTGTTACGGTTTGTCTAAAGGTGGAT
TCGTTCCATGGTTTGGATCCTAACTCGAGGCGAATTTCTTATGATTTATGATTTTTATTATTAAATAAGT
TATAAAAAAAATAAGTGTATACAAATTTTAAAGTGACTCTTAGGTTTTAAAACGAAAATTCTTATTCTTG
AGTAACTCTTTCCTGTAGGTCAGGTTGCTTTCTCAGGTATAGCATGAGGTCGCTCTTATTGACCACACCT
CTACCGGCATGCCGAGCAAATGCCTGCAAATCGCTCCCCATTTCGCTGGTTCTGTATGGGCACAGACAAC
CTAAACGCCTTGTGAAATTGCAAATATGGTGATTTGAAACGTTTCCTAGTGCAGCAGGATCACAGATAAC
GTGTAAAGGGCTTAGCAGTTGATAATCCTCTCTAGTTAAGACCTAAACAAAATGCTGTCACTAACCGTAG
TATTAAATGACACACTTTGGTGACTTTCGTTAATGGGGATGTGGTAGTGGCCATTGCCAATAAACAAAAA
GAACAGGGAAAGAAGTAGAAAGTGATATAAGTTTGCTTGCCACTTTTCGTTTTTCACGAAAAAAACAGGC
GAAAAAAAATGCTAGACAAGTACCCGGCTGAATCACACCTCGTTAACAGTGACTTTCGGTGACAGATACC
CGATTGGGCACCCGGCTGGTAAGTTATGATAGAAAGCCAACGCTGTACTATTGGCTTAGCTATGGCAATA
TTTTGATTATCAGCTAGTTTTATTAACGTTATAATTAGTGTAACCAGTTTTTCATCTATTTCATTTATTT
CATTTATTTACTTTAATTGCAGATCCCCCTAACGCGTTTAAAGCTTTTATTCACTAGCTTATGTATTTTT
TATAGGAAACGCGACGCGTAACATCGCGCAAATGAAGGTTTTGATGTATTATAATGAGGTATTCTTCCTT
ATATACATCGATGAAAAGCGTTGACAGCATACATTGGAAAGAAATAGGAAACGGACACCGGAAGAAAAAA
TAGATCTATGTCAAGATTGGACAAAAGCAAGGTTATTAACGGTGCCTTGGAACTGTTGAATGGTGTAGGT
ATAGAAGGCTTAACGACCAGAAAATTAGCACAAAAGTTAGGTGTAGAGCAGCCAACATTATATTGGCACG
TCAAAAACAAGAGAGCATTGCTAGACGCATTGCCAATCGAAATGTTAGATCGTCATCACACTCATTTTTG
CCCATTAGAGGGTGAGAGTTGGCAAGACTTTTTGCGTAACAATGCTAAATCCTTTAGATGCGCCTTGTTG
AGCCATCGTGATGGTGCCAAGGTTCATCTAGGTACAAGGCCAACAGAAAAACAGTATGAGACTTTGGAGA
ATCAGCTAGCCTTTTTATGCCAACAGGGTTTTTCATTGGAGAATGCCTTATACGCTTTAAGTGCAGTTGG
TCACTTCACTTTAGGTTGCGTACTAGAAGAACAAGAGCACCAGGTTGCTAAAGAAGAGAGAGAAACACCT
ACAACAGATTCAATGCCTCCATTGCTAAGACAAGCTATCGAACTGTTTGATAGACAGGGTGCAGAACCTG
CATTCTTGTTCGGTTTAGAGTTGATTATTTGCGGCTTGGAAAAGCAGCTAAAATGCGAATCTGGTAGTGG
TTCACCTCCTAAGAAAAAGAGAAAAGTTGGTTCCGGTAGCGCTAATTTCAATCAGTCTGGTAATATTGCC
GACTCCTCTTTGTCTTTCACTTTCACTAATTCTTCCAACGGTCCAAACTTGATCACTACCCAAACTAATT
CTCAAGCTTTGTCTCAGCCAATTGCCTCTTCTAATGTTCACGATAACTTCATGAACAACGAAATCACCGC
CTCCAAAATTGATGATGGTAACAATTCTAAGCCATTGTCTCCAGGTTGGACTGATCAAACTGCTTATAAT
GCTTTCGGTATTACCACCGGTATGTTTAACACTACTACTATGGATGACGTCTACAACTACTTGTTCGATG
ATGAAGATACACCACCAAATCCAAAGAAAGAAGGATCCTAACTCGAGGCCAATTGGTGCGGCAATTGATA
ATAACGAAAATGTCTTTTAATGATCTGGGTATAATGAGGAATTTTCCGAACGTTTTTACTTTATATATAT
ATATACATGTAACATATATTCTATACGCTATAGAGAAAGGAAATTTTTCAATTAAAAAAAAAATAGAGAA
AGAGTTTCACTTCTTGATTATCGCTAACACTAATGGTTGAAGTACTGCTACTTTAATTTTATGCTGGGTA
GACTACCCATGAGTCACAATGAACGTTCGTGCTTTGTGATAAAGTGTTTCACGTCATCCGACATGACTTC
GTAGTTATGGACTGAACTGTGTGGTGAGGTTCCATGATTTCTTAGGTCCAGCAGATACATGTCTCTTCCC
AATTTCTTGTTAAGGTTACGGCCAATGCTTCGGTTGTTGAGCTTGTTACCGAATAAGCCGTGAAGTATGA
TAATAGGTGGTCTTGGCTTCCCTTCATCCCCAGTTTTTACTGCATCTCTCTTGATTATGTCATATGAAAG
GTCCAGTGGGACTTGCTTTTGTTGCAGCACCTTTGCTAATGAATGAAAGGCACATAGTGACTGCTTAAAA
ATGCAGGAACTTAAATTATTCCGAATGGTATTTTGTCTCACATATATTGTCCCATACTGTGCCAAGATCC
CGGCTTTACCCAGTATCATCATTGTACCGTTACCAATTCTCCTCGTATATCACGGTTAGTTTTTAAACCT
CGGGGTGACGTTTACTATTGGCGTACTAATATATTCTTATTTTCTTTTCTTTTTTGTTGGCAGTTTCAAG
CAACACATGTACTGGATAACCAACCCCCGCACGCTCTTGGAAAAAATTGAGAAGGCATCGGACACTTGCT
GATGAGTATTTCGAAAAATTCCATGAAGATGAGGCCAAGATTGTTTGGAAGAGATTGAAAAGAAGAAGAA
GAAAAAAAGATAAAAGCAAATCAAAAGATCTATGTCAAGATTGGATAAGTCCAAGGTTATCAACTCTGCT
TTGGAGTTGTTGAACGAAGTTGGTATTGAAGGTTTGACCACTAGAAAGTTGGCTCAAAAATTGGGTGTTG
CTCAAAAAACCTTGTACTGGCACGTTAAGAACAAAAGAGCTTTGTTGGACGCTTTGGCCATTGAAATGTT
GGATAGACATCATACCCATTTCTGTCCATTGGAAGGTGAATCATGGCAAGATTTCTTGAGAAACAACGCC
AAGTCTTTCAGATGTGCTTTGTTGTCTCATAGAGATGGTGCTAAAGTTCACTTGGGTACTAGACCAACTG
AAAAGCAATACGAAACTTTGGAAAACCAGTTGGCTTTCTTGTGTCAACAAGGTTTCTCTTTAGAAAACGC
CTTGTATGCTTTGTCTGCTGTTGGTCATTTTACCTTGGGTTGTGTTTTGGAAGATCAAGAACATCAAGTC
GCCAAAGAAGAAAGGGAAACTCCAACTACTGATTCTATGCCACCATTATTGAGACAAGCCATTGAGTTGT
TTGATCATCAAGGTGCTGAACCAGCTTTTTTGTTTGGTTTGGAATTGATCATCTGCGGTTTGGAGAAACA
ATTGAAGTGTGAATCTGGTTCTGGTTCTCCACCAAAAAAGAAAAGAAAGGTTGGTTCAGGTTCCGAAAGG
GTTAGAATGATTAACGTTCAAAGGTTGTTGGAAGCTGCCGAATTTTTGGAAAGACGTGAAAGGGAATGTG
AACATGGTTACGCTTCATCTTTTCCATCTATGCCATCTCCAAGAGGATCCTAACTCGAGAGCTTTTGATT
AAGCCTTCTAGTCCAAAAAACACGTTTTTTTGTCATTTATTTCATTTTCTTAGAATAGTTTAGTTTATTC
ATTTTATAGTCACGAATGTTTTATGATTCTATATAGGGTTGCAAACAAGCATTTTTCATTTTATGTTAAA
ACAATTTCAGGTTTACCTTTTATTCTGCTTGTGGTGACGCGTGTATCCGCCCGCTCTTTTGGTCACCCAT
GTATGCTGAAGTGAATAAAGCTCCACACAGTCGAACGGGTAGTCCATCGTTGTAGGATACTCCCTATCAG
TGATAGAGAAATCTATGCGGCATCCCTATCAGTGATAGAGATCGGTAACGGAGTCCCTATCAGTGATAGA
GAAGTGGTGTTCAGTTCCCTATCAGTGATAGAGAAGTTTGACACTATCCCTATCAGTGATAGAGAGAACA
GCAATGACTCCCTATCAGTGATAGAGATCAAATGGCGTATCCCTATCAGTGATAGAGATAATTAACTTGT
AATATTCTAATCAATTGATATAAAAATCCCCGTCAGTGACGGAGATTTTCTTTTTTTTTTATTTTTCCCC
GTCAGTGACGGAGAATATCAAGCTACAAAAAGAATTCGCATCTAGATTCTTGAGACGGTTCACTGCCGTA
TAGGCAGTGAGACCGAAAGTGAAACGTGATTTCATGCGTCATTTTGAACATTTTGTAAATCTTATTTAAT
AATGTGTGCGGCAATTCACATTTAATTTATGAATGTTTTCTTAACATCGCGGCAACTCAAGAAACGGCAG
GTTCGGATCTTAGCTACTAGAGAAAGAGGAGAAATACTAGATGCGTAAAGGCGAAGAGCTGTTCACTGGT
GTCGTCCCTATTCTGGTGGAACTGGATGGTGATGTCAACGGTCATAAGTTTTCCGTGCGTGGCGAGGGTG
AAGGTGACGCAACTAATGGTAAACTGACGCTGAAGTTCATCTGTACTACTGGTAAACTGCCGGTTCCTTG
GCCGACTCTGGTAACGACGCTGACTTATGGTGTTCAGTGCTTTGCTCGTTATCCGGACCATATGAAGCAG
CATGACTTCTTCAAGTCCGCCATGCCGGAAGGCTATGTGCAGGAACGCACGATTTCCTTTAAGGATGACG
GCACGTACAAAACGCGTGCGGAAGTGAAATTTGAAGGCGATACCCTGGTAAACCGCATTGAGCTGAAAGG
CATTGACTTTAAAGAGGACGGCAATATCCTGGGCCATAAGCTGGAATACAATTTTAACAGCCACAATGTT
TACATCACCGCCGATAAACAAAAAAATGGCATTAAAGCGAATTTTAAAATTCGCCACAACGTGGAGGATG
GCAGCGTGCAGCTGGCTGATCACTACCAGCAAAACACTCCAATCGGTGATGGTCCTGTTCTGCTGCCAGA
CAATCACTATCTGAGCACGCAAAGCGTTCTGTCTAAAGATCCGAACGAGAAACGCGATCATATGGTTCTG
CTGGAGTTCGTAACCGCAGCGGGCATCACGCATGGTATGGATGAACTGTACAAATGACCAGGCATCAAAT
AAAACGAAAGGCTCAGTCGAAAGACTGGGCCTTTCGTTTTATCTGTTGTTTGTCGGTGAACGCTCTCTAC
TAGAGTCACACTGGCTCACCTTCGGGTGGGCCTTTCTGCGTTTATAGGTCTCATCCCCGTCAGTGACGGA
GATCGTCTCTACCAACTAGTGCACTGCAGTACAATAAAGCAATCTTGATGAGGATAATGATTTTTTTTTG
AATATACATAAATACTACCGTTTTTCTGCTAGATTTTGTGATGACGTAAATAAGTACATATTACTTTTTA
AGCCAAGACAAGATTAAGCATTAACTTTACCCTTTTCTTTCTAAGTTTCAATATTAGTTATCACTGTTTA
AAAGTTATGGCGAGAACGTCGGCGGTTAAAATATATTACCCTGAACGAGCATACACGGTTTCCTTGAAAT
TTTTTTGATTCGGTAATCTCCGAACAGAAGGAAGAACGAAGGAAGGAGCACAGACTTAGATTGGTATATA
TACGCATATGTAGTGTTGAAGAAACATGAAATTGCCCAGTATTCTTAACCCAACTGCACAGAACAAAAAC
GTGCAGGAAACGAAGATAAATCATGTCGAAAGCTACATATAAGGAACGTGCTGCTACTCATCCTAGTCCT
GTTGCTGCCAAGCTATTTAATATCATGCACGAAAAGCAAACAAACTTGTGTGCTTCATTGGATGTTCGTA
CCACCAAGGAATTACTGGAGTTAGTTGAAGCATTAGGTCCCAAAATTTGTTTACTAAAAACACATGTGGA
TATCTTGACTGATTTTTCCATGGAGGGCACAGTTAAGCCGCTAAAGGCATTATCCGCCAAGTACAATTTT
TTACTCTTCGAGGACAGAAAATTTGCTGACATTGGTAATACAGTCAAATTGCAGTACTCTGCGGGTGTAT
ACAGAATAGCAGAATGGGCAGACATTACGAATGCACACGGTGTGGTGGGCCCAGGTATTGTTAGCGGTTT
GAAGCAGGCGGCAGAAGAAGTAACAAAGGAACCTAGAGGCCTTTTGATGTTAGCAGAATTGTCATGCAAG
GGCTCCCTATCTACTGGAGAATATACTAAGGGTACTGTTGACATTGCGAAGAGCGACAAAGATTTTGTTA
TCGGCTTTATTGCTCAAAGAGACATGGGTGGAAGAGATGAAGGTTACGATTGGTTGATTATGACACCCGG
TGTGGGTTTAGATGACAAGGGAGATGCATTGGGTCAACAGTATAGAACCGTGGATGATGTGGTTTCTACA
GGATCTGACATTATTATTGTTGGAAGAGGACTATTTGCAAAGGGAAGGGATGCTAAGGTAGAGGGTGAAC
GTTACAGAAAAGCAGGCTGGGAAGCATATTTGAGAAGATGCGGCCAGCAAAACTAAAAAACTGTATTATA
AGTAAATGCATGTATACTAAACTCACAAATTAGAGCTTCAATTTAATTATATCAGTTATTACCCGAGTTA
TCGTGTTGCATCTGCGGCTTTAAATTGATGTATCTCATCGCAGGCACGGGCAGTACAGTGCCCTGAGCGT
AGGGAAAAATGAAAAAAAGGATGTAACTTTTAACATAATTCCAGCACGCAGCGATTGGGTATAATGAAGA
TTGTTAAGTTCAACAACATGTGAAATTCTTAGCTCCGCAACTTGCTTGAATTATGAGCTCTAAGATTCAA
GAAGTAAATAGGTCATATAATGGAATGATAGTAGTACTTGATAAAGGAACCATGTGATCTTACGTTGATA
TGAAAATAATTCTCTCACAGAAGTCAGTTTGTATGACTAACATAGAGAGTAATTGCTTTTCGGATAAAAT
CGCACCTAACAAAGATTACCTTTTGTAAAGCCTCCAGAACAGCTATGAATGTTCGTTATTCTACGCACTT
TCTTTCATACATCTTGATCCGCCTTTTTTGATGTAGGTTTTAACGCGGCAAAACATATTAATTTTTCTGA
TTTGGAAAAATAAAGAGTTAGTTCTGCCGCGGCCGCGTGTTACAACCAATTAACCAATTCTGATTAGAAA
AACTCATCGAGCATCAAATGAAACTGCAATTTATTCATATCAGGATTATCAATACCATATTTTTGAAAAA
GCCGTTTCTGTAATGAAGGAGAAAACTCACCGAGGCAGTTCCATAGGATGGCAAGATCCTGGTATCGGTC
TGCGATTCCGACTCGTCCAACATCAATACAACCTATTAATTTCCCCTCGTCAAAAATAAGGTTATCAAGT
GAGAAATCACCATGAGTGACGACTGAATCCGGTGAGAATGGCAAAAGCTTATGCATTTCTTTCCAGACTT
GTTCAACAGGCCAGCCATTACGCTCGTCATCAAAATCACTCGCATCAACCAAACCGTTATTCATTCGTGA
TTGCGCCTGAGCGAGGCGAAATACGCGATCGCTGTTAAAAGGACAATTACAAACAGGAATCGAATGCAAC
CGGCGCAGGAACACTGCCAGCGCATCAACAATATTTTCACCTGAATCAGGATATTCTTCTAATACCTGGA
ATGCTGTTTTCCCGGGGATCGCAGTGGTGAGTAACCATGCATCATCAGGAGTACGGATAAAATGCTTGAT
GGTCGGAAGAGGCATAAATTCCGTCAGCCAGTTTAGTCTGACCATCTCATCTGTAACATCATTGGCAACG
CTACCTTTGCCATGTTTCAGAAACAACTCTGGCGCATCGGGCTTCCCATACAATCGATAGATTGTCGCAC
CTGATTGCCCGACATTATCGCGAGCCCATTTATACCCATATAAATCAGCATCCATGTTGGAATTTAATCG
CGGCCTGGAGCAAGACGTTTCCCGTTGAATATGGCTCATAACACCCCTTGTATTACTGTTTATGTAAGCA
GACAGTTTTATTGTTCATGATGATATATTTTTATCTTGTGCAATGTAACATCAGAGATTTTGAGACACAA
CGTGGCTTTGTTGAATAAATCGAACTTTTGCTGAGTTGAAGGATCAGTCATGACCAAAATCCCTTAACGT
GAGTTTTCGTTCCACTGAGCGTCAGACCCCGTAGAAAAGATCAAAGGATCTTCTTGAGATCCTTTTTTTC
TGCGCGTAATCTGCTGCTTGCAAACAAAAAAACCACCGCTACCAGCGGTGGTTTGTTTGCCGGATCAAGA
GCTACCAACTCTTTTTCCGAAGGTAACTGGCTTCAGCAGAGCGCAGATACCAAATACTGTTCTTCTAGTG
TAGCCGTAGTTAGGCCACCACTTCAAGAACTCTGTAGCACCGCCTACATACCTCGCTCTGCTAATCCTGT
TACCAGTGGCTGCTGCCAGTGGCGATAAGTCGTGTCTTACCGGGTTGGACTCAAGACGATAGTTACCGGA
TAAGGCGCAGCGGTCGGGCTGAACGGGGGGTTCGTGCACACAGCCCAGCTTGGAGCGAACGACCTACACC
GAACTGAGATACCTACAGCGTGAGCTATGAGAAAGCGCCACGCTTCCCGAAGGGAGAAAGGCGGACAGGT
ATCCGGTAAGCGGCAGGGTCGGAACAGGAGAGCGCACGAGGGAGCTTCCAGGGGGAAACGCCTGGTATCT
TTATAGTCCTGTCGGGTTTCGCCACCTCTGACTTGAGCGTCGATTTTTGTGATGCTCGTCAGGGGGGCGG
AGCCTATGGAAAAACGCCAGCAACGCGGCCTTTTTACGGTTCCTGGCCTTTTGCTGGCCTTTTGCTCACA
TGTTCTTTCCTGCGTTATCCCCTGATTCTGTGGATAACCGT
